>Addgene plasmid #208642 | pUC-ODN | addgene full sequence | sequence record 418350 | Addgene NGS Result
TCGCGCGTTTCGGTGATGACGGTGAAAACCTCTGACACATGCAGCTCCCGGAGACGGTCACAGCTTGTCT
GTAAGCGGATGCCGGGAGCAGACAAGCCCGTCAGGGCGCGTCAGCGGGTGTTGGCGGGTGTCGGGGCTGG
CTTAACTATGCGGCATCAGAGCAGATTGTACTGAGAGTGCACCATATGCGGTGTGAAATACCGCACAGAT
GCGTAAGGAGAAAATACCGCATCAGGCGCCATTCGCCATTCAGGCTGCGCAACTGTTGGGAAGGGCGATC
GGTGCGGGCCTCTTCGCTATTACGCCAGCTGGCGAAAGGGGGATGTGCTGCAAGGCGATTAAGTTGGGTA
ACGCCAGGGTTTTCCCAGTCACGACGTTGTAAAACGACGGCCAGTGAATTCGAGCTCGGTACCCGGGGAT
CCTCTAGAGTCGACCTGCAGGCATGCAAGCTTGGCGTAATCATGGTCATAGCTGTTTCCTGTGTGAAATT
GTTATCCGCTCACAATTCCACACAACATACGAGCCGGAAGCATAAAGTGTAAAGCCTGGGGTGCCTAATG
AGTGAGCTAACTCACATTAATTGCGTTGCGCTCACAGCCCGCTTTCCAGTCGGGAAACCTGTCGTGCCAG
CTGCATTAATGAATCGGCCAACGCGCGGGGAGAGGCGGTTTGCGTATTGGGCGCTGTTCCGCTTCCTCGC
TCACTGACTCGCTGCGCTCGGTCGTTCGGCTGCGGCGAGCGGTATCAGCTCACTCAAAGGCGGTAATACG
GTTATCCACAGAATCAGGGGATAACGCAGGAAAGAACATGTGAGCAAAAGGCCAGCAAAAGGCCAGGAAC
CGTAAAAAGGCCGCGTTGCTGGCGTTTTTCCATAGGCTCCGCCCCCCTGACGAGCATCACAAAAATCGAC
GCTCAAGTCAGAGGTGGCGAAACCCGACAGGACTATAAAGATACCAGGCGTTTCCCCCTGGAAGCTCCCT
CGTGCGCTCTCCTGTTCCGACCCTGCCGCTTACCGGATACCTGTCCGCCTTTCTCCCTTCGGGAAGCGTG
GCGCTTTCTCATAGCTCACGCTGTAGGTATCTCAGTTCGGTGTAGGTCGTTCGCTCCAAGCTGGGCTGTG
TGCACGAACCCCCCGTTCAGCCCGACCGCTGCGCCTTATCCGGTAACTATCGTCTTGAGTCCAACCCGGT
AAGACACGACTTATCGCCACTGGCAGCAGCCACTGGTAACAGGATTAGCAGAGCGAGGTATGTAGGCGGT
GCTACAGAGTTCTTGAAGTGGTGGCCTAACTACGGCTACACTAGAAGAACAGTATTTGGTATCTGCGCTC
TGCTGAAGCCAGTTACCTTCGGAAAAAGAGTTGGTAGCTCTTGATCCGGCAAACAAACCACCGCTGGTAG
CGGTGGTTTTTTTGTTTGCAAGCAGCAGATTACGCGCAGAAAAAAAGGATCTCAAGAAGATCCTTTGATC
TTTTCTACGGGGTCTGACGCTCAGTGGAACGAAAACTCACGTTAAGGGATTTTGGTCATGAGATTATCAA
AAAGGATCTTCACCTAGATCCTTTTAAATTAAAAATGAAGTTTTAAATCAATCTAAAGTATATATGAGTA
AACTTGGTCTGACAGTTACCAATGCTTAATCAGTGAGGCACCTATCTCAGCGATCTGTCTATTTCGTTCA
TCCATAGTTGCCTGACTCCCCGTCGTGTAGATAACTACGATACGGGAGGGCTTACCATCTGGCCCCAGTG
CTGCAATAATACCGCGAGACCCACGCTCACCGGCTCCAGATTTATCAGCAATAAACCAGCCAGCCGGAAG
GGCCGAGCGCAGAAGTGGTCCTGCAACTTTATCCGCCTCCATCCAGTCTATTAATTGTTGCCGGGAAGCT
AGAGTAAGTAGTTCGCCAGTTAATAGTTTGCGCAACGTTGTTGCCATAGCTACAGGCATCGTGGTGTCAC
GCTCGTCGTTTGGTATGGCTTCATTCAGCTCCGGTTCCCAACGATCAAGGCGAGTTACATGATCCCCCAT
GTTGTGCAAAAAAGCGGTTAGCTCCTTCGGTCCTCCGATCGTTGTCAGAAGTAAGTTGGCCGCTGTGTTA
TCACTCATGGTTATGGCAGCACTACATAATTCTCTTACTGTCATGCCATCCGTAAGATGCTTTTCTGTGA
CTGGTGAGTACTCAACCAAGTCATTCTGAGAATAGTGTATGCGGCGACCGAGTTGCTCTTGCCCGGCGTC
AATACGGGATAATACCGCGCCACATAGCAGAACTTTAAAAGTGCTCATCATTGGAAAACGTTCTTCGGGG
CGAAAACTCTCAAGGATCTTACCGCTGTTGAGATCCAGTTCGATGTAACCCACTCGTGCACCCAACTGAT
CTTCAGCATCTTTTACTTTCACCAGCGTTTCTGGGTGAGCAAAAACAGGAAGGCAAAATGCCGCAAAAAA
GGGAATAAGGGCGACACGGAAATGTTGAATACTCATACTCTTCCTTTTTCAATATTATTGAAGCATTTAT
CAGGGTTATTGTCTCATGAGCGGATACATATTTGAATGTATTTAGAAAAATAAACAAATAGGGGTTCCGC
GCACATTTCCCCGAAAAGTGCCACCTGACGTCTAAGAAACCATTATTATCATGACATTAACCTATAAAAA
TAGGCGTATCACGAGGCCCTTTCGTC
Features (pLannotate 1.2.2; 11 found; start..end, strand, type, name):
    137..236     +  misc_feature   bom (fragment): basis of mobility region from pBR322
    242..399     -  CDS            lacZα (fragment): LacZα fragment of β-galactosidase; lacZ fragment
    396..452     +  misc_feature   MCS: pUC18/19 multiple cloning site
    489..505     -  protein_bind   lac operator: The lac repressor binds to the lac operator to inhibit transcription in E. coli. This inhibition can be relieved by adding lactose or isopropyl-β-D-thiogalactopyranoside (IPTG). lac repressor encoded by lacI
    513..543     -  promoter       lac promoter: promoter for the E. coli lac operon
    558..579     -  protein_bind   CAP binding site: CAP binding activates transcription in the presence of cAMP. E. coli catabolite activator protein
    592..684     -  CDS            lacI (fragment): lac repressor; lacI; The lac repressor binds to the lac operator to inhibit transcription in E. coli. This inhibition can be relieved by adding lactose or isopropyl-β-D-thiogalactopyranoside (IPTG).
    867..1455    -  rep_origin     ori: high-copy-number ColE1/pMB1/pBR322/pUC origin of replication
   1626..2486    -  CDS            AmpR: β-lactamase; bla; confers resistance to ampicillin, carbenicillin, and related antibiotics
   2487..2591    -  promoter       AmpR promoter: bla
   2686..35      +  CDS            rop (fragment) (across the origin): Rop protein, which maintains plasmids at low copy number; rop
