[The description below was written by a language model from this plasmid's Addgene catalogue record and pLannotate feature annotations shown in this document.]
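Description:
pUC-ODN is an empty bacterial cloning backbone derived from pUC19 and intended as a template vector for producing long single-stranded DNA, stated in the record to be up to about 1.5 kb. It differs from the parent plasmid by six point mutations that eliminate the intrinsic recognition sites for BspQI (one site), BsrDI (two sites) and BtsI (three sites). These substitutions were adopted from a sequence disclosed in a patent application and were introduced by primer-directed mutagenesis with assembly-based cloning. The 2,686 nt sequenced record retains the standard pUC architecture: a high-copy ColE1/pMB1-type origin of replication and an ampicillin resistance gene (β-lactamase) driven by its own promoter for propagation and selection in E. coli. It also keeps the pUC18/19 multiple cloning site embedded in the lacZα region, downstream of the lac promoter, lac operator and CAP binding site. Short annotated fragments of lacI, bom and rop are remnants typical of pUC-family backbones rather than functional elements.

No insert is present. The backbone is cleared of these sites so that, once a user clones a sequence of interest, the only BspQI or BsrDI sites are those deliberately placed flanking the insert. The depositor stresses that the vector itself supplies no such sites; they must be introduced together with the insert, for which Gibson assembly is the listed cloning method. Enzymes recognising these sequences exist in nicking forms, so uniquely placed sites would plausibly let one strand of the insert be excised and recovered as long ssDNA, although the record does not spell out this mechanism. M13 forward and reverse primer sites flank the cloning region for sequence verification. The record does not specify downstream applications.
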