Addgene plasmid #208642: pUC-ODN
Purpose: (Empty Backbone) Empty vector for long single strand DNA (up to 1.5k) preparation. This plasmid is a pUC19 with 6 point mutations that remove BspQI, BtsI, BsrDI sites. Mutations adopted from Patent WO/2018/015995.
Depositing lab: Quanfu Ma. Depositing organization: Maternal and Child Health Hospital of Hubei Province.
Backbone
  Vector backbone: pUC19
  Modifications to backbone: Remove BspQI (690), BsrDI (1760, 1934), BtsI (592, 2099, 2119) sites by point mutagenesis
  Vector type: Long single strand DNA production
Growth in bacteria
  Bacterial resistance: Ampicillin, 100 μg/mL
  Growth temperature: 37°C
  Growth strain: DH5alpha
  Copy number: High Copy
Gene/Insert
  Cloning method: Gibson Cloning
  Sequencing primers: 5′ M13-F; 3′ M13-R
Resource information
  A portion of this plasmid was derived from a plasmid made by: point mutations that removes the restriction sites described were adoptted from genbank [MA009870], which was disclosured in WIPO Patent Application WO/2018/015995, the inventor of this patent is Nagahora Hitoshi.
Terms and licenses: Academic/Nonprofit Terms; Industry Terms: Not Available to Industry
Depositor comments: Note that this is only a pUC19 removed indicated intrisic enzyme site, BspQI or BsrDI needed for ssDNA preparation need to be introduced together with the inserts. Mutations were introduced as discribed in "https://www.neb.com/-/media/nebus/files/application-notes/appnote_improved_methods_for_sdm_using_nebuilder_hifi_dna_assembly_master_mix.pdf" >mutagenesis_primers pUC-ΔBts592-F: 5' CGTTGCGCTCACAGCCCGCTTTCCAG 3' pUC-ΔBts592-R: 5' CTGGAAAGCGGGCTGTGAGCGCAACG 3' pUC-ΔBspQ690-F: 5' GTATTGGGCGCTGTTCCGCTTCCTC 3' pUC-ΔBspQ690-R: 5' GAGGAAGCGGAACAGCGCCCAATAC 3' pUC-ΔBsrD1760-F: 5' CAGTGCTGCAATAATACCGCGAGACC 3' pUC-ΔBsrD1760-R: 5' GGTCTCGCGGTATTATTGCAGCACTG 3' pUC-ΔBsrD1934-F: 5' CGTTGTTGCCATAGCTACAGGCATCGTG 3' pUC-ΔBsrD1934-R: 5' CACGATGCCTGTAGCTATGGCAACAACG 3' pUC-ΔBts2099&2119-F: 5' CCGCTGTGTTATCACTCATGGTTATGGCAGCACTACATAATTCTC 3' pUC-ΔBts2099&2119-R: 5' TATGTAGTGCTGCCATAACCATGAGTGATAACACAGCGGCCAAC 3'
How to cite: pUC-ODN was a gift from Quanfu Ma (Addgene plasmid # 208642 ; http://n2t.net/addgene:208642 ; RRID:Addgene_208642)
